>Addgene plasmid #69350 | pDonor_mU6 | addgene full sequence | sequence record 418948 | Addgene NGS Result
CGAGGAAGCGGAAGAGCGCCCAATACGCAAACCGCCTCTCCCCGCGCGTTGGCCGATTCATTAATGCAGC
TGGCACGACAGGTTTCCCGACTGGAAAGCGGGCAGTGAGCGCAACGCAATTAATGTGAGTTAGCTCACTC
ATTAGGCACCCCAGGCTTTACACTTTATGCTTCCGGCTCGTATGTTGTGTGGAATTGTGAGCGGATAACA
ATTTCACACAGGAAACAGCTATGACCATGATTACGCCAAGCTATTTAGGTGACACTATAGAATACTCAAG
CTATGCATCAAGCTTGGTACCGAGCTCGGATCCACTAGTAACGGCCGCCAGTGTGCTGGAATTCGCCCTT
GAAGACCTGTTTTAGAGCTAGAAATAGCAAGTTAAAATAAGGCTAGTCCGTTATCAACTTGAAAAAGTGG
CACCGAGTCGGTGCTTTTTTGTTTTAGAGCTAGAAATAGCAAGTTAAAATAAGGCTAGTCCGTTTTTAGC
GCGTGCGCCAATTCTGCAGACAAATGGCTCTAGATCTAGAGATCCGACGCCGCCATCTCTAGGCCCGCGC
CGGCCCCCTCGCACAGACTTGTGGGAGAAGCTCGGCTACTCCCCTGCCCCGGTTAATTTGCATATAATAT
TTCCTAGTAACTATAGAGGCTTAATGTGCGATAAAAGACAGATAATCTGTTCTTTTTAATACTAGCTACA
TTTTACATGATAGGCTTGGATTTCTATAAGAGATACAAATACTAAATTATTATTTTAAAAAACAGCACAA
AAGGAAACTCACCCTAACTGTAAAGTAATTGTGTGTTTTGAGACTATAAATATGCATGCGAGAAAAGCCT
TGTTTGGTTTGGGTCTTCAAGGGCGAATTCTGCAGATATCCATCACACTGGCGGCCGCTCGAGCATGCAT
CTAGAGGGCCCAATTCGCCCTATAGTGAGTCGTATTACAATTCACTGGCCGTCGTTTTACAACGTCGTGA
CTGGGAAAACCCTGGCGTTACCCAACTTAATCGCCTTGCAGCACATCCCCCTTTCGCCAGCTGGCGTAAT
AGCGAAGAGGCCCGCACCGATCGCCCTTCCCAACAGTTGCGCAGCCTATACGTACGGCAGTTTAAGGTTT
ACACCTATAAAAGAGAGAGCCGTTATCGTCTGTTTGTGGATGTACAGAGTGATATTATTGACACGCCGGG
GCGACGGATGGTGATCCCCCTGGCCAGTGCACGTCTGCTGTCAGATAAAGTCTCCCGTGAACTTTACCCG
GTGGTGCATATCGGGGATGAAAGCTGGCGCATGATGACCACCGATATGGCCAGTGTGCCGGTCTCCGTTA
TCGGGGAAGAAGTGGCTGATCTCAGCCACCGCGAAAATGACATCAAAAACGCCATTAACCTGATGTTCTG
GGGAATATAAATGTCAGGCATGAGATTATCAAAAAGGATCTTCACCTAGATCCTTTTCACGTAGAAAGCC
AGTCCGCAGAAACGGTGCTGACCCCGGATGAATGTCAGCTACTGGGCTATCTGGACAAGGGAAAACGCAA
GCGCAAAGAGAAAGCAGGTAGCTTGCAGTGGGCTTACATGGCGATAGCTAGACTGGGCGGTTTTATGGAC
AGCAAGCGAACCGGAATTGCCAGCTGGGGCGCCCTCTGGTAAGGTTGGGAAGCCCTGCAAAGTAAACTGG
ATGGCTTTCTTGCCGCCAAGGATCTGATGGCGCAGGGGATCAAGCTCTGATCAAGAGACAGGATGAGGAT
CGTTTCGCATGATTGAACAAGATGGATTGCACGCAGGTTCTCCGGCCGCTTGGGTGGAGAGGCTATTCGG
CTATGACTGGGCACAACAGACAATCGGCTGCTCTGATGCCGCCGTGTTCCGGCTGTCAGCGCAGGGGCGC
CCGGTTCTTTTTGTCAAGACCGACCTGTCCGGTGCCCTGAATGAACTGCAAGACGAGGCAGCGCGGCTAT
CGTGGCTGGCCACGACGGGCGTTCCTTGCGCAGCTGTGCTCGACGTTGTCACTGAAGCGGGAAGGGACTG
GCTGCTATTGGGCGAAGTGCCGGGGCAGGATCTCCTGTCATCTCACCTTGCTCCTGCCGAGAAAGTATCC
ATCATGGCTGATGCAATGCGGCGGCTGCATACGCTTGATCCGGCTACCTGCCCATTCGACCACCAAGCGA
AACATCGCATCGAGCGAGCACGTACTCGGATGGAAGCCGGTCTTGTCGATCAGGATGATCTGGACGAAGA
GCATCAGGGGCTCGCGCCAGCCGAACTGTTCGCCAGGCTCAAGGCGAGCATGCCCGACGGCGAGGATCTC
GTCGTGACCCATGGCGATGCCTGCTTGCCGAATATCATGGTGGAAAATGGCCGCTTTTCTGGATTCATCG
ACTGTGGCCGGCTGGGTGTGGCGGACCGCTATCAGGACATAGCGTTGGCTACCCGTGATATTGCTGAAGA
GCTTGGCGGCGAATGGGCTGACCGCTTCCTCGTGCTTTACGGTATCGCCGCTCCCGATTCGCAGCGCATC
GCCTTCTATCGCCTTCTTGACGAGTTCTTCTGAATTATTAACGCTTACAATTTCCTGATGCGGTATTTTC
TCCTTACGCATCTGTGCGGTATTTCACACCGCATCAGGTGGCACTTTTCGGGGAAATGTGCGCGGAACCC
CTATTTGTTTATTTTTCTAAATACATTCAAATATGTATCCGCTCATGAGACAATAACCCTGATAAATGCT
TCAATAATAGCACGTGAGGAGGGCCACCATGGCCAAGTTGACCAGTGCCGTTCCGGTGCTCACCGCGCGC
GACGTCGCCGGAGCGGTCGAGTTCTGGACCGACCGGCTCGGGTTCTCCCGGGACTTCGTGGAGGACGACT
TCGCCGGTGTGGTCCGGGACGACGTGACCCTGTTCATCAGCGCGGTCCAGGACCAGGTGGTGCCGGACAA
CACCCTGGCCTGGGTGTGGGTGCGCGGCCTGGACGAGCTGTACGCCGAGTGGTCGGAGGTCGTGTCCACG
AACTTCCGGGACGCCTCCGGGCCGGCCATGACCGAGATCGGCGAGCAGCCGTGGGGGCGGGAGTTCGCCC
TGCGCGACCCGGCCGGCAACTGCGTGCACTTCGTGGCCGAGGAGCAGGACTGACACGTGCTAAAACTTCA
TTTTTAATTTAAAAGGATCTAGGTGAAGATCCTTTTTGATAATCTCATGACCAAAATCCCTTAACGTGAG
TTTTCGTTCCACTGAGCGTCAGACCCCGTAGAAAAGATCAAAGGATCTTCTTGAGATCCTTTTTTTCTGC
GCGTAATCTGCTGCTTGCAAACAAAAAAACCACCGCTACCAGCGGTGGTTTGTTTGCCGGATCAAGAGCT
ACCAACTCTTTTTCCGAAGGTAACTGGCTTCAGCAGAGCGCAGATACCAAATACTGTTCTTCTAGTGTAG
CCGTAGTTAGGCCACCACTTCAAGAACTCTGTAGCACCGCCTACATACCTCGCTCTGCTAATCCTGTTAC
CAGTGGCTGCTGCCAGTGGCGATAAGTCGTGTCTTACCGGGTTGGACTCAAGACGATAGTTACCGGATAA
GGCGCAGCGGTCGGGCTGAACGGGGGGTTCGTGCACACAGCCCAGCTTGGAGCGAACGACCTACACCGAA
CTGAGATACCTACAGCGTGAGCTATGAGAAAGCGCCACGCTTCCCGAAGGGAGAAAGGCGGACAGGTATC
CGGTAAGCGGCAGGGTCGGAACAGGAGAGCGCACGAGGGAGCTTCCAGGGGGAAACGCCTGGTATCTTTA
TAGTCCTGTCGGGTTTCGCCACCTCTGACTTGAGCGTCGATTTTTGTGATGCTCGTCAGGGGGGCGGAGC
CTATGGAAAAACGCCAGCAACGCGGCCTTTTTACGGTTCCTGGCCTTTTGCTGGCCTTTTGCTCACATGT
TCTTTCCTGCGTTATCCCCTGATTCTGTGGATAACCGTATTACCGCCTTTGAGTGAGCTGATACCGCTCG
CCGCAGCCGAACGACCGAGCGCAGCGAGTCAGTGAG
Features (pLannotate 1.2.2; 17 found; start..end, strand, type, name):
     16..108     +  CDS            lacI (fragment): lac repressor; lacI; The lac repressor binds to the lac operator to inhibit transcription in E. coli. This inhibition can be relieved by adding lactose or isopropyl-β-D-thiogalactopyranoside (IPTG).
    121..142     +  protein_bind   CAP binding site: CAP binding activates transcription in the presence of cAMP. E. coli catabolite activator protein
    157..187     +  promoter       lac promoter: promoter for the E. coli lac operon
    195..211     +  protein_bind   lac operator: The lac repressor binds to the lac operator to inhibit transcription in E. coli. This inhibition can be relieved by adding lactose or isopropyl-β-D-thiogalactopyranoside (IPTG). lac repressor encoded by lacI
    253..271     +  promoter       SP6 promoter: promoter for bacteriophage SP6 RNA polymerase
    359..434     +  misc_RNA       gRNA scaffold: guide RNA scaffold for the Streptococcus pyogenes CRISPR/Cas9 system
    441..484     +  misc_RNA       gRNA scaffold (fragment): guide RNA scaffold for the Streptococcus pyogenes CRISPR/Cas9 system
    531..844     +  promoter       U6 promoter: RNA polymerase III promoter for mouse U6 snRNA (Das et al., 1988)
    929..947     -  promoter       T7 promoter: promoter for bacteriophage T7 RNA polymerase
    950..1097    +  CDS            lacZα (fragment): LacZα fragment of β-galactosidase; lacZ fragment
   1107..1410    +  CDS            ccdB (fragment): CcdB, a bacterial toxin that poisons DNA gyrase; ccdB; Plasmids containing the ccdB gene cannot be propagated in standard E. coli strains.
   1458..1727    +  CDS            tnpA (fragment): TN5P_ECOLX - Also known as tnp. Experimental evidence at protein level: Swiss-Prot protein existence level 1. Mediates transposition of transposon Tn5 by a 'cut and paste' mechanism. First, the monomeric transposase binds the 19 bp inverted DNA repeats flanking the transposon. Then, dimerization of the DNA- bound transposase creates a synaptic DNA complex. After nicking of the first DNA strand, excision of the transposon proceeds through a series of intermediates. The transposase then mediates the insertion of the transposon at a new site by strand transfer. The activity of the wild- type tran
   1759..2553    +  CDS            NeoR/KanR: aminoglycoside phosphotransferase from Tn5; aph(3')-II (or nptII); confers resistance to neomycin, kanamycin, and G418 (Geneticin®)
   2574..2624    -  misc_feature   bom (fragment): basis of mobility region from pBR322
   2651..2739    +  promoter       AmpR promoter (fragment): bla
   2759..3133    +  CDS            BleoR: antibiotic-binding protein; Sh ble from Streptoalloteichus hindustanus; confers resistance to bleomycin, phleomycin, and Zeocin™
   3271..3859    +  rep_origin     ori: high-copy-number ColE1/pMB1/pBR322/pUC origin of replication
