[The description below was written by a language model from this plasmid's Addgene catalogue record and pLannotate feature annotations shown in this document.]
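Description:
pDonor_mU6 is a small bacterial cloning plasmid of about 4 kb, built by TOPO cloning a 488 bp fragment into the Invitrogen Zero Blunt TOPO II backbone. It serves as a donor of parts for CRISPR guide RNA construction and is not itself an expression vector. It replicates in standard E. coli strains at high copy from a ColE1/pUC-type origin and is selected with kanamycin through the Tn5 aminoglycoside phosphotransferase gene (NeoR/KanR). The backbone also carries a Sh ble (bleomycin/Zeocin resistance) gene. The usual TOPO backbone remnants are annotated as well: the lac promoter and operator, fragments of lacZα and ccdB interrupted by the insertion site, and SP6 and T7 promoters flanking the insert, which serve as sequencing primer sites.

The insert consists of a Streptococcus pyogenes Cas9 sgRNA scaffold followed by the mouse U6 RNA polymerase III promoter, with the whole unit flanked by BbsI sites. The feature table shows one full scaffold annotation and a second partial scaffold match immediately downstream, ahead of the mU6 promoter. The order is the notable point: the scaffold lies upstream of the promoter, so the plasmid does not encode a complete guide transcription unit. Instead, BbsI, a type IIS enzyme, can release a scaffold–promoter cassette. Placed between two spacer sequences in a recipient vector, such a cassette would supply the scaffold for the first guide and the promoter for the second. This fits the stated purpose and the associated work on one-step generation of paired gRNA CRISPR-Cas9 libraries, although the record does not specify the recipient vector or the details of the assembly.
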