Addgene plasmid #69350: pDonor_mU6
Purpose: sgRNA scaffold and mouse U6 promoter
Depositing lab: Andrea Ventura. Depositing organization: Memorial Sloan-Kettering Cancer Center. Publication: Rapid and efficient one-step generation of paired gRNA CRISPR-Cas9 libraries. Vidigal JA, Ventura A. Nat Commun. 2015 Aug 17;6:8083. doi: 10.1038/ncomms9083. PubMed 26278926.
Backbone
  Vector backbone: Topo Blunt II
  Backbone manufacturer: Invitrogen
  Backbone size w/o insert (bp): 3500
  Total vector size (bp): 4027
  Vector type: CRISPR
Growth in bacteria
  Bacterial resistance: Kanamycin, 50 μg/mL
  Growth temperature: 37°C
  Growth strain: DH5alpha
  Copy number: High Copy
Gene/Insert
  Gene/Insert name: mU6 promoter and sgRNA scaffold flanked by BbsI sites
  Insert size (bp): 488
  Promoter: mU6 promoter
  Cloning method: TOPO Cloning
  Sequencing primers: 5′ Sp6; 3′ T7
Terms and licenses: Academic/Nonprofit Terms; Industry Terms: Not Available to Industry
How to cite: pDonor_mU6 was a gift from Andrea Ventura (Addgene plasmid # 69350 ; http://n2t.net/addgene:69350 ; RRID:Addgene_69350)
