>Addgene plasmid #69350 | pDonor_mU6 | addgene partial sequence | sequence record 137374 | T7 5'-TAATACGACTCACTATAGGG-3'
GAGCGGCCGCCAGTGTGATGGATATCTGCAGAATTCGCCCTTGAAGACCCAAACCAAACAAGGCTTTTCT
CGCATGCATATTTATAGTCTCAAAACACACAATTACTTTACAGTTAGGGTGAGTTTCCTTTTGTGCTGTT
TTTTAAAATAATAATTTAGTATTTGTATCTCTTATAGAAATCCAAGCCTATCATGTAAAATGTAGCTAGT
ATTAAAAAGAACAGATTATCTGTCTTTTATCGCACATTAAGCCTCTATAGTTACTAGGAAATATTATATG
CAAATTAACCGGGGCAGGGGAGTAGCCGAGCTTCTCCCACAAGTCTGTGCGAGGGGGCCGGCGCGGGCCT
AGAGATGGCGGCGTCGGATCTCTAGATCTAGAGCCATTTGTCTGCAGAATTGGCGCACGCGCTAAAAACG
GACTAGCCTTATTTTAACTTGCTATTTCTAGCTCTAAAACAAAAAAGCACCGACTCGGTGCCACTTTTTC
AAGTTGATAACGGACTAGCCTTATTTTAACTTGCTATTTCTAGCTCTAAAACAGGTCTTCAAGGGCGAAT
TCCAGCACACTGGCGGCCGTTACTAGTGGATCCGAGCTCGGTACCAAGCTTGATGCATAGCTTGAGTATT
CTATAGTGTCACCTAAATAGCTTGGCGTAATCATGGTCATAGCTGTTTCCTGTGTGAAATTGTTATCCGC
TCACAATTCCACACAACATACGAGCCGGAAGCATAAAGTGTAAAGCCTGGGGTGCCTAATGAGTGAGCTA
ACTCACATTAATTGCGTTGCGCTCACTGCCCGCTTTCCAGTCGGGAAACCTGTCGTGCCAGCTGCATTAA
