>Addgene plasmid #69350 | pDonor_mU6 | addgene partial sequence | sequence record 137376 | SP6 5'-ATTTAGGTGACACTATAG-3'
CGAGCTCGGATCCACTAGTAACGGCCGCCAGTGTGCTGGAATTCGCCCTTGAAGACCTGTTTTAGAGCTA
GAAATAGCAAGTTAAAATAAGGCTAGTCCGTTATCAACTTGAAAAAGTGGCACCGAGTCGGTGCTTTTTT
GTTTTAGAGCTAGAAATAGCAAGTTAAAATAAGGCTAGTCCGTTTTTAGCGCGTGCGCCAATTCTGCAGA
CAAATGGCTCTAGATCTAGAGATCCGACGCCGCCATCTCTAGGCCCGCGCCGGCCCCCTCGCACAGACTT
GTGGGAGAAGCTCGGCTACTCCCCTGCCCCGGTTAATTTGCATATAATATTTCCTAGTAACTATAGAGGC
TTAATGTGCGATAAAAGACAGATAATCTGTTCTTTTTAATACTAGCTACATTTTACATGATAGGCTTGGA
TTTCTATAAGAGATACAAATACTAAATTATTATTTTAAAAAACAGCACAAAAGGAAACTCACCCTAACTG
TAAAGTAATTGTGTGTTTTGAGACTATAAATATGCATGCGAGAAAAGCCTTGTTTGGTTTGGGTCTTCAA
GGGCGAATTCTGCAGATATCCATCACACTGGCGG
